Addgene plasmid #147143: pAc5.1B-lambdaN-HA-CeAIN2-W282AW390A_O
Purpose: Insect Expression of CeAIN2-W282AW390A
Depositing lab: Elisa Izaurralde. Depositing organization: Max Planck Institute for Developmental Biology. Publication: The Caenorhabditis elegans GW182 protein AIN-1 interacts with PAB-1 and subunits of the PAN2-PAN3 and CCR4-NOT deadenylase complexes. Kuzuoglu-Ozturk D, Huntzinger E, Schmidt S, Izaurralde E. Nucleic Acids Res. 2012 Jul;40(12):5651-65. doi: 10.1093/nar/gks218. Epub 2012 Mar 7. PubMed 22402495.
Backbone
  Vector backbone: Unknown
  Vector type: Insect Expression
Growth in bacteria
  Bacterial resistance: Ampicillin, 100 μg/mL
  Growth temperature: 37°C
  Growth strain: DH5alpha
  Copy number: Low Copy
Gene/Insert
  Gene/Insert name: CeAIN2-W282AW390A
  Species: C. elegans (nematode)
  Mutation: Deletion of 2 AA SD at position 378-379 compared to the sequence given by NCBI: AF000196.1
  Cloning method: Unknown
Terms and licenses: Academic/Nonprofit Terms; Industry Terms: Not Available to Industry
Depositor comments: Plasmids from this collection were made available to the research community and donated after the lab closed. Please note that the sequence provided by the depositing laboratory may be theoretical/predicted or based on Sanger sequencing results. There may be discrepancies between sequencing results obtained by Addgene and the depositor sequence. If an Addgene verified sequence is not available, please contact before placing your order to request that our lab fully sequence the plasmid.
How to cite: pAc5.1B-lambdaN-HA-CeAIN2-W282AW390A_O was a gift from Elisa Izaurralde (Addgene plasmid # 147143 ; http://n2t.net/addgene:147143 ; RRID:Addgene_147143)
