[The description below was written by a language model from this plasmid's Addgene catalogue record and pLannotate feature annotations shown in this document.]
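Description:
pAc5.1B-lambdaN-HA-CeAIN2-W282AW390A_O is a 7.6 kb insect-cell expression plasmid. The catalogue lists the backbone as unknown, but the name and annotated features fit a pAc5.1-type vector. In bacteria it is propagated through a ColE1/pUC-family origin and selected with ampicillin via the bla gene and its promoter. The origin is annotated as a high-copy type, although the catalogue lists the plasmid as low copy. A short tetracycline-resistance fragment and a fragment of SV40 large T antigen are also annotated; these appear to be non-functional backbone remnants. No selectable marker for insect cells is annotated, which suggests transient transfection.

Expression is driven by the Drosophila melanogaster actin 5C promoter, a strong constitutive promoter commonly used in Drosophila cultured cells, and the transcript ends at an SV40 polyadenylation signal. The open reading frame begins with a short fragment of the bacteriophage lambda N protein, followed by an HA epitope (annotated as a fragment of 3xHA, so probably a single copy). Next comes the Caenorhabditis elegans AIN-2 coding sequence, which occupies the unannotated stretch between the tags. The insert carries the W282A and W390A tryptophan-to-alanine substitutions, and the record also notes a two-residue (SD) deletion at positions 378–379 relative to the reference sequence. A vector-derived V5 tag lies downstream, but the record does not state whether it is in frame with the insert.

The lambda N peptide binds BoxB RNA hairpins, so fusions of this kind are typically used to tether a protein to a BoxB-containing reporter mRNA and measure its effect on translation or mRNA stability. The HA tag allows detection and immunoprecipitation. The associated study concerns how C. elegans GW182-family proteins interact with PAB-1 and the PAN2-PAN3 and CCR4-NOT deadenylase complexes, so this mutant was presumably made to test the contribution of these tryptophans, though the record does not say so.
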