Features (pLannotate 1.2.2; 10 found; start..end, strand, type, name):
     56..2568    +  promoter       Ac5 promoter: Drosophila melanogaster actin 5C promoter
   2588..2653    +  CDS            N (fragment): REGN_LAMBD - Experimental evidence at protein level: Swiss-Prot protein existence level 1. Plays a role as a transcriptional antitermination factor that allows the virus to initiate its lytic phase. Activates expression of the delayed viral early genes by modifying host RNA polymerase (RNAP) into a form that is resistant to termination signals. This antitermination function requires the host NusA protein which serves to stabilize the interaction between antitermination protein N and host RNA polymerase. From Escherichia phage lambda (Bacteriophage lambda).
   2678..2704    +  CDS            3xHA (fragment): three tandem HA epitope tags
   4893..4934    +  CDS            V5 tag: epitope tag from simian virus 5
   5034..5168    -  polyA_signal   SV40 poly(A) signal: SV40 polyadenylation signal
   5191..5275    -  CDS            large T antigen (fragment): large T antigen from SV40 (simian virus 40)
   5276..5746    +  CDS            TcR (fragment): tetracycline efflux protein; tet; confers resistance to tetracycline
   5790..6378    -  rep_origin     ori: high-copy-number ColE1/pMB1/pBR322/pUC origin of replication
   6549..7409    -  CDS            AmpR: β-lactamase; bla; confers resistance to ampicillin, carbenicillin, and related antibiotics
   7410..7514    -  promoter       AmpR promoter: bla
>Addgene plasmid #147143 | pAc5.1B-lambdaN-HA-CeAIN2-W282AW390A_O | depositor full sequence | sequence record 289590 | Full Sequence
CTTCAAGGAATTAATTCTATATTCTAAAAACACAAATGATACTTCTAAAAAAAATCATGAATGGCATCAA
CTCTGAATCAAATCTTTGCAGATGCACCTACTTCTCATTTCCACTGTCACATCATTTTTCCAGATCTCGC
TGCCTGTTATGTGGCCCACAAACCAAGACACGTTTTATGGCCATTAAAGCTGGCTGATCGTCGCCAAACA
CCAAATACATATCAATATGTACATTCGAGAAAGAAGCGATCAAAGAAGCGTCTTCGGGCGAGTAGGAGAA
TGCGGAGGAGAAGGAGAACGAGCTGATCTAGTATCTCTCCACAATCCAATGCCAACTGACCAACTGGCCA
TATTCGGAGCAATTTGAAGCCAATTTCCATCGCCTGGCGATCGCTCCATTCTTGGCTATATGTTTTTCAC
CGTTCCCGGGGCCATTTTCAAAGACTCGTCGGTAAGATAAGATTGTGTCACTCGCTGTCTCTCTTCATTT
GTCGAAGAATGCTGAGGAATTTCGCGATGACGTCGGCGAGTATTTTGAAGAATGAGAATAATTTGTATTT
ATACGAAAATCAGTTAGTGGAATTTTCTACAAAAACATGTTATCTATAGATAATTTTGTTGCAAAATATG
TTGACTATGACAAAGATTGTATGTATATACCTTTAATGTATTCTCATTTTCTTATGTATTTATAATGGCA
ATGATGATACTGATGATATTTTAAGATGATGCCAGACCACAGGCTGATTTCTGCGTCTTTTGCCGAACGC
AGTGCATGTGCGGTTGTTGTTTTTTGGAATAGTTTCAATTTTCGGACTGTCCGCTTTGATTTCAGTTTCT
TGGCTTATTCAAAAAGCAAAGTAAAGCCAAAAAAGCGAGATGGCAATACCAAATGCGGCAAAACGGTAGT
GGAAGGAAAGGGGTGCGGGGCAGCGGAAGGAAGGGTGGGGCGGGGCGTGGCGGGGTCTGTGGCTGGGCGC
GACGTCACCGACGTTGGAGCCACTCCTTTGACCATGTGTGCGTGTGTGTATTATTCGTGTCTCGCCACTC
GCCGGTTGTTTTTTTCTTTTTATCTCGCTCTCTCTAGCGCCATCTCGTACGCATGCTCAACGCACCGCAT
GTTGCCGTGTCCTTTATGCGTCATTTTGGCTCGAAATAGGCAATTATTTAAACAAAGATTAGTCAACGAA
AACGCTAAAATAAATAAGTCTACAATATGGTTACTTATTGCCATGTGTGTGCAGCCAACGATAGCAACAA
AAGCAACAACACAGTGGCTTTCCCTCTTTCACTTTTTGTTTGCAAGCGCGTGCGAGCAAGACGGCACGAC
CGGCAAACGCAATTACGCTGACAAAGAGCAGACGAAGTTTTGGCCGAAAAACATCAAGGCGCCTGATACG
AATGCATTTGCAATAACAATTGCGATATTTAATATTGTTTATGAAGCTGTTTGACTTCAAAACACACAAA
AAAAAAAATAAAACAAATTATTTGAAAGAGAATTAGGAATCGGACAGCTTATCGTTACGGGCTAACAGCA
CACCGAGACGAAATAGCTTACCTGACGTCACAGCCTCTGGAAGAACTGCCGCCAAGCAGAGAGAGAGAGA
AAAAGAGGGAGAGCAGCTTAGACCGCATGTGCTTGTGTGTGAGGCGTCTCTCTCTTCGTCTCCTGTTTGC
GCAAACGCATAGACTGCACTGAGAAAATCGATTACCTATTTTTTATGAATGAATATTTGCACTATTACTA
TTCAAAACTATTAAGATAGCAATCACATTCAATAGCCAAATACTATACCACCTGAGCGATGCAACGAAAT
GATCAATTTGAGCAAAAATGCTGCATATTTAGGACGGCATCATTATAGAAATGCTTCTTGCTGTGTACTT
TTCTCTCGTCTGGCAGCTGTTTCGCCGTTATTGTTAAAACCGGCTTAAGTTAGGTGTGTTTTCTACGACT
AGTGATGCCCCTACTAGAAGATGTGTGTTGCACAAATGTCCCTGAATAACCAATTTGAAGTGCAGATAGC
AGTAAACGTAAGCTAATATGAATATTATTTAACTGTAATGTTTTAATATCGCTGGACATTACTAATAAAC
CCACTATAAACACATGTACATATGTATGTTTTGGCATACAATGAGTAGTTGGGGAAAAAATGTGTAAAAG
CACCGTGACCATCACAGCATAAAGATAACCAGCTGAAGTATCGAATATGAGTAACCCCCAAATTGAATCA
CATGCCGCAACTGATAGGACCCATGGAAGTACACTCTTCATGGCGATATACAAGACACACACAAGCACGA
ACACCCAGTTGCGGAGGAAATTCTCCGTAAATGAAAACCCAATCGGCGAACAATTCATACCCATATATGG
TAAAAGTTTTGAACGCGACTTGAGAGCGGAGAGCATTGCGGCTGATAAGGTTTTAGCGCTAAGCGGGCTT
TATAAAACGGGCTGCGGGACCAGTTTTCATATCACTACCGTTTGAGTTCTTGTGCTGTGTGGATACTCCT
CCCGACACAAAGCCGCTCCATCAGCCAGCAGTCGTCTAATCCAGAGACCCCGGATCGGGGTACCAACATG
GACGCACAAACACGACGACGTGAGCGTCGCGCTGAGAAACAAGCTCAATGGAAAGCTGCAAACGGTGGAT
CTCCTCCACATATGGCTTACCCATACGATGTTCCAGATTACGCTCCTCCAAGCTTGAATTCTGCAGATAT
CCAGCACAGTGGCGGCCGCATGAACGGGGACGGTTGGCAAGGACCTGGGCGTGGAGGACCACATCACATG
AATGGTGGCGGAGGAGGACGACGTGGTGGAGGTGGTGGTATGCACAATCAAAGAATACAACAGAATCCCC
ATCATGGTGGAATGAATCGTATGATGCCACACGGATTCCGACCACAACAAGGACAATTTATGCCTCAATA
TCCTCCACCACCACCAATGGGTGGAATGCCTGATGTGATGGATATTAATATGCGAATGGATGGTATGTCA
TTAGGATCGACACCATCAGGAATTCCTGGACAATATGGTGATATGGGTCCACCGCCAGTCCAACAATGGA
ATCAACCTGCTCCATTTGTACCTCCACCTCAACAAGACGATCTCTATGATCCTTCGGGATATGGTGGTGG
AGCTGGTGGTGGTGGAGGACATCATCCATCTCATATGCCACCATATGGACAACGTGGAAATAATCAGAAT
CAATACGGGAATCGAATGCAAGGAGGTCAAGGTGGTTATCGAGGGAATCAACAGAGGCAGCAGCAGCAAC
AGCCTCAACAGGGATTCAATATGCCACCAATGATGGTTCCACCTGGTCAGCCTCCATTTTATGGTGGAAA
TCAACCGAATCATCATCATCAACAACCCTCATTTGCTCCGTCGCCATTCTCAATGGGTGGAGGTGGTGGA
GGATCACAAGGAGGACCACACGAACAGCACGGACCAGGTGGAAATCAGAATGGAGGATTCGGAGTTTCAT
CATCATCAATGGATGATTATTCAATGTGGACTGATGAGAATGATGAAGACGCGAAAAAGAAAAAATCGTT
GAGAGATAAGGGATTGAGTGGAGCGGGTGATGCTGATGTATCAAACAGTAAACCAATTCGCCGTTGGATT
GTGCCAGAAGGCCAAGAAGAAGACTTTGAAACGGCAATGGAACGATGTCCAAGTCATTTGAAAAAGAAAG
CATTGAATGAAGAAGCTCTTCGTCGACGTTTAACATCTGAAAATCCACAAATAGTGGCACAAGCTCAACA
ACAAGCCGAAGAAGAGGCGAATGCTATGATGAGGATTGGACGAAGACCCATTGTTCCCAGTGGATGGGGT
GATATTCCATCTGAAATTAGTACTGACAAGTCAGAATTCGATCAAAGCTCGTCACGTGGTGCGGATGAAG
GAAGTATAAGCGGTGGTGGAAGTGGACGTCATCCATCTCATCATCAATCAAATGATAATTCAATGTGGAA
TAGTCCATCAGTTGGAGGAGGTCAATCAAATAGTGAAACACGTAATCCATTCTTTGCTCAACACATGCAA
CAGCAACAACATCAACAACAACATCAGCCACACTATGGAGGTTATGGTGATAATGGGGTGCTTGATGGTG
GATCATTGTGGTCTGCTGCTGTCATGGATGGATCCTCAATGGTACCACCACATCCAACAATGGGTGTCGG
ATCATCAGCTTCATCGTCATCAATTCCAATTGGCATGTTGATGATGAGCGGCAGTGGAAATGTTGGAGGC
GGACCACCATCCTCATCTTCATTGTTGGACGAGGATGGTAGCCAGAAGAAGCTGGCTGAAAATCTGAAAT
TAGCCGTTCAGAAGGGTCATTTGGATATTTCCCTACTCTCACTTCCGCACATTCCGCCCAACGTGCTCGA
CTTGCTCACCGAAATTTTGGCGGTCATTCCGCGTTTGGACGACTATGAGGATGAGCTCAAAAAATTGGGA
GAAAATCGCCCTTCGAACTATGACGAGGGAGCCAGCAAAGAGGAGAAAGAATCGTGGATGAGCAAGGATC
AAAAGAACGATCACGACAAAGCAGTAATCGGAGTAGTGACTGCAAAGATCGAGGTGACACAATTATCTAA
AAAGATCACCGAAGCTTTGATCGAAGCTGGGCTTCTTCCACCACAACCACAAACATCTACATCTGCAAAT
ACATCTACCAATCATCTTAATCATAGAGGAGGACCACCGCCAGGATCCGATGGAGGAGCTGGTCCAAGTA
CTTCACGAAGTGGTGGAGGTGGTGCTGCTGGTGGAGACTCTTTTAATAGTAGTGGAGGTGGTGGACCACC
TGATCATTATTATGATTATTCGTTCCTTGGTTAGCTCGAGTCTAGAGGGCCCGCGGTTCGAAGGTAAGCC
TATCCCTAACCCTCTCCTCGGTCTCGATTCTACGCGTACCGGTCATCATCACCATCACCATTGAGTTTAA
ACCCGCTGATCAGCCTCGACTGTGCCTTCTAAGGCCTGAGCTCGCTGATCAGCCTCGATCGAGGATCCAG
ACATGATAAGATACATTGATGAGTTTGGACAAACCACAACTAGAATGCAGTGAAAAAAATGCTTTATTTG
TGAAATTTGTGATGCTATTGCTTTATTTGTAACCATTATAAGCTGCAATAAACAAGTTAACAACAACAAT
TGCATTCATTTTATGTTTCAGGTTCAGGGGGAGGTGTGGGAGGTTTTTTAAAGCAAGTAAAACCTCTACA
AATGTGGTATGGCTGATTATGATCAGTCGACCGATGCCCTTGAGAGCCTTCAACCCAGTCAGCTCCTTCC
GGTGGGCGCGGGGCATGACTATCGTCGCCGCACTTATGACTGTCTTCTTTATCATGCAACTCGTAGGACA
GGTGCCGGCAGCGCTCTGGGTCATTTTCGGCGAGGACCGCTTTCGCTGGAGCGCGACGATGATCGGCCTG
TCGCTTGCGGTATTCGGAATCTTGCACGCCCTCGCTCAAGCCTTCGTCACTGGTCCCGCCACCAAACGTT
TCGGCGAGAAGCAGGCCATTATCGCCGGCATGGCGGCCGACGCGCTGGGCTACGTCTTGCTGGCGTTCGC
GACGCGAGGCTGGATGGCCTTCCCCATTATGATTCTTCTCGCTTCCGGCGGCATCGGGATGCCCGCGTTG
CAGGCCATGCTGTCCAGGCAGGTAGATGACGACCATCAGGGACAGCTTCAAGGATCGCTCGCGGCTCTTA
CCAGCCAGCAAAAGGCCAGGAACCGTAAAAAGGCCGCGTTGCTGGCGTTTTTCCATAGGCTCCGCCCCCC
TGACGAGCATCACAAAAATCGACGCTCAAGTCAGAGGTGGCGAAACCCGACAGGACTATAAAGATACCAG
GCGTTTCCCCCTGGAAGCTCCCTCGTGCGCTCTCCTGTTCCGACCCTGCCGCTTACCGGATACCTGTCCG
CCTTTCTCCCTTCGGGAAGCGTGGCGCTTTCTCAATGCTCACGCTGTAGGTATCTCAGTTCGGTGTAGGT
CGTTCGCTCCAAGCTGGGCTGTGTGCACGAACCCCCCGTTCAGCCCGACCGCTGCGCCTTATCCGGTAAC
TATCGTCTTGAGTCCAACCCGGTAAGACACGACTTATCGCCACTGGCAGCAGCCACTGGTAACAGGATTA
GCAGAGCGAGGTATGTAGGCGGTGCTACAGAGTTCTTGAAGTGGTGGCCTAACTACGGCTACACTAGAAG
GACAGTATTTGGTATCTGCGCTCTGCTGAAGCCAGTTACCTTCGGAAAAAGAGTTGGTAGCTCTTGATCC
GGCAAACAAACCACCGCTGGTAGCGGTGGTTTTTTTGTTTGCAAGCAGCAGATTACGCGCAGAAAAAAAG
GATCTCAAGAAGATCCTTTGATCTTTTCTACGGGGTCTGACGCTCAGTGGAACGAAAACTCACGTTAAGG
GATTTTGGTCATGAGATTATCAAAAAGGATCTTCACCTAGATCCTTTTAAATTAAAAATGAAGTTTTAAA
TCAATCTAAAGTATATATGAGTAAACTTGGTCTGACAGTTACCAATGCTTAATCAGTGAGGCACCTATCT
CAGCGATCTGTCTATTTCGTTCATCCATAGTTGCCTGACTCCCCGTCGTGTAGATAACTACGATACGGGA
GGGCTTACCATCTGGCCCCAGTGCTGCAATGATACCGCGAGACCCACGCTCACCGGCTCCAGATTTATCA
GCAATAAACCAGCCAGCCGGAAGGGCCGAGCGCAGAAGTGGTCCTGCAACTTTATCCGCCTCCATCCAGT
CTATTAATTGTTGCCGGGAAGCTAGAGTAAGTAGTTCGCCAGTTAATAGTTTGCGCAACGTTGTTGCCAT
TGCTGCAGGCATCGTGGTGTCACGCTCGTCGTTTGGTATGGCTTCATTCAGCTCCGGTTCCCAACGATCA
AGGCGAGTTACATGATCCCCCATGTTGTGCAAAAAAGCGGTTAGCTCCTTCGGTCCTCCGATCGTTGTCA
GAAGTAAGTTGGCCGCAGTGTTATCACTCATGGTTATGGCAGCACTGCATAATTCTCTTACTGTCATGCC
ATCCGTAAGATGCTTTTCTGTGACTGGTGAGTACTCAACCAAGTCATTCTGAGAATAGTGTATGCGGCGA
CCGAGTTGCTCTTGCCCGGCGTCAACACGGGATAATACCGCGCCACATAGCAGAACTTTAAAAGTGCTCA
TCATTGGAAAACGTTCTTCGGGGCGAAAACTCTCAAGGATCTTACCGCTGTTGAGATCCAGTTCGATGTA
ACCCACTCGTGCACCCAACTGATCTTCAGCATCTTTTACTTTCACCAGCGTTTCTGGGTGAGCAAAAACA
GGAAGGCAAAATGCCGCAAAAAAGGGAATAAGGGCGACACGGAAATGTTGAATACTCATACTCTTCCTTT
TTCAATATTATTGAAGCATTTATCAGGGTTATTGTCTCATGAGCGGATACATATTTGAATGTATTTAGAA
AAATAAACAAATAGGGGTTCCGCGCACATTTCCCCGAAAAGTGCCACCTGACGTCTAAGAAACCATTATT
ATCATGACATTAACCTATAAAAATAGGCGTATCACGAGGCCCTTTCGT
